Addgene plasmid #85850: AB.pCCL.sin.cPPT.GFP.miR-301b.sensor.PGK.dNGFR.WPRE
Purpose: Sensor Plasmid
Depositing lab: Brian Brown. Depositing organization: Icahn School of Medicine at Mount Sinai. Publication: High-throughput assessment of microRNA activity and function using microRNA sensor and decoy libraries. Mullokandov G, Baccarini A, Ruzo A, Jayaprakash AD, Tung N, Israelow B, Evans MJ, Sachidanandam R, Brown BD. Nat Methods. 2012 Jul 1;9(8):840-6. doi: 10.1038/nmeth.2078. PubMed 22751203.
Backbone
  Vector backbone: AB.pCCL.sin.cPPT.GFP.PGK.dNGFR.WPRE
  Backbone size w/o insert (bp): 9309
  Total vector size (bp): 9480
  Vector type: Lentiviral
  Selectable markers: eGFP, NGFR
Growth in bacteria
  Bacterial resistance: Ampicillin, 100 μg/mL
  Growth temperature: 37°C
  Growth strain: NEB Stable
  Copy number: High Copy
Gene/Insert
  Gene/Insert name: mir-301b Sensor
  Species: H. sapiens (human)
  Insert size (bp): 171
  Promoter: PGK
  Tag / fusion protein: -
  Cloning method: Restriction Enzyme; 5′ cloning site NheI (not destroyed); 3′ cloning site AgeI (not destroyed)
  Sequencing primers: 5′ AACAGACATACAAACTAAAG
Terms and licenses: Academic/Nonprofit Terms; Industry Terms: Not Available to Industry
How to cite: AB.pCCL.sin.cPPT.GFP.miR-301b.sensor.PGK.dNGFR.WPRE was a gift from Brian Brown (Addgene plasmid # 85850 ; http://n2t.net/addgene:85850 ; RRID:Addgene_85850)
