[The description below was written by a language model from this plasmid's Addgene catalogue record and pLannotate feature annotations shown in this document.]
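Description:
AB.pCCL.sin.cPPT.GFP.miR-301b.sensor.PGK.dNGFR.WPRE is a third-generation, self-inactivating HIV-1-based lentiviral transfer plasmid that serves as a microRNA activity sensor for human miR-301b. It is propagated in E. coli through a high-copy ColE1/pUC-type origin with ampicillin resistance (AmpR), and the backbone also carries an f1 origin and an SV40 origin. Viral genomic RNA is driven by a chimeric CMV enhancer/promoter fused to a truncated 5' LTR. This is followed by the Ψ packaging signal with a gag fragment, the RRE for Rev-dependent export, the cPPT/CTS, a WPRE and a ΔU3 3' LTR that inactivates LTR promoter activity after integration.

The payload is a bidirectional expression unit. The human PGK promoter drives a truncated NGFR (dNGFR) surface marker in one direction. An adjacent minimal CMV promoter faces the opposite way and drives EGFP, which terminates at its own SV40 polyadenylation signal. The annotation leaves a gap between the EGFP coding sequence and that poly(A) signal. This gap is consistent with the 171 bp sensor insert, cloned between NheI and AgeI sites, sitting in the EGFP 3' untranslated region, although the feature table does not annotate the insert directly and its internal composition is not stated. In such a design, cells with active miR-301b repress the EGFP transcript, while dNGFR is unaffected and marks transduced cells as an internal normalizer. The ratio of GFP to NGFR signal then reports miRNA activity.

The catalogue gives the purpose only as a sensor plasmid, and the associated work concerns high-throughput microRNA sensor and decoy libraries. The sequenced record is slightly shorter than the listed total vector size.
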