Features (pLannotate 1.2.2; 34 found; start..end, strand, type, name):
      1..720     +  CDS            EGFP: the original enhanced GFP (Yang et al., 1996) mammalian codon-optimized
    950..969     +  misc_feature   MCS (fragment): pBluescript multiple cloning site
    997..1131    -  polyA_signal   SV40 poly(A) signal: SV40 polyadenylation signal
   1154..1238    -  CDS            large T antigen (fragment): large T antigen from SV40 (simian virus 40)
   1268..1385    -  misc_feature   cPPT/CTS: central polypurine tract and central termination sequence of HIV-1
   1404..1504    -  CDS            Rev (fragment): human immunodeficiency virus 1 (HIV-1) Rev protein; rev; enhances nuclear export of unspliced and incompletely spliced viral mRNAs
   1881..2114    -  misc_feature   RRE: The Rev response element (RRE) of HIV-1 allows for Rev-dependent mRNA export from the nucleus to the cytoplasm.
   2260..2623    -  CDS            HIV-1 gag (fragment): gag protein from human immunodeficiency virus 1; gag
   2607..2732    -  misc_feature   HIV-1 Ψ: packaging signal of human immunodeficiency virus type 1
   2779..2959    -  LTR            5' LTR (truncated): truncated 5' long terminal repeat (LTR) from HIV-1
   2974..3177    -  promoter       CMV promoter: human cytomegalovirus (CMV) immediate early promoter
   3178..3557    -  enhancer       CMV enhancer: human cytomegalovirus immediate early enhancer
   3658..3676    -  promoter       T3 promoter: promoter for bacteriophage T3 RNA polymerase
   3721..3737    -  protein_bind   lac operator: The lac repressor binds to the lac operator to inhibit transcription in E. coli. This inhibition can be relieved by adding lactose or isopropyl-β-D-thiogalactopyranoside (IPTG). lac repressor encoded by lacI
   3745..3775    -  promoter       lac promoter: promoter for the E. coli lac operon
   3790..3811    -  protein_bind   CAP binding site: CAP binding activates transcription in the presence of cAMP. E. coli catabolite activator protein
   3824..3916    -  CDS            lacI (fragment): lac repressor; lacI; The lac repressor binds to the lac operator to inhibit transcription in E. coli. This inhibition can be relieved by adding lactose or isopropyl-β-D-thiogalactopyranoside (IPTG).
   4099..4687    -  rep_origin     ori: high-copy-number ColE1/pMB1/pBR322/pUC origin of replication
   4858..5718    -  CDS            AmpR: β-lactamase; bla; confers resistance to ampicillin, carbenicillin, and related antibiotics
   5719..5823    -  promoter       AmpR promoter: bla
   5876..6304    -  rep_origin     f1 ori (sequence partly withheld): f1 bacteriophage origin of replication; arrow indicates direction of (+) strand synthesis
   6309..6464    -  CDS            lacZα (fragment): LacZα fragment of β-galactosidase; lacZ fragment
   6472..6490    +  promoter       T7 promoter: promoter for bacteriophage T7 RNA polymerase
   6511..6646    -  rep_origin     SV40 ori: SV40 origin of replication
   6686..6807    -  polyA_signal   SV40 poly(A) signal: SV40 polyadenylation signal
   6879..7112    -  LTR            3' LTR (ΔU3): self-inactivating 3' long terminal repeat (LTR) from HIV-1
   7114..7182    -  CDS            nef (fragment): NEF_HV1Z2 - Experimental evidence at protein level: Swiss-Prot protein existence level 1. Extracellular Nef protein targets CD4(+) T-lymphocytes for apoptosis by interacting with CXCR4 surface receptors. From Human immunodeficiency virus type 1 group M subtype D (isolate Z2/CDC-Z34) (HIV-1).
   7199..7787    -  misc_feature   WPRE: woodchuck hepatitis virus posttranscriptional regulatory element
   7801..7819    -  misc_feature   MCS (fragment): pUC18/19 multiple cloning site
   7822..8649    -  CDS            NGFR (fragment): TNR16_HUMAN - Also known as TNFRSF16. Experimental evidence at protein level: Swiss-Prot protein existence level 1. Low affinity receptor which can bind to NGF, BDNF, NTF3, and NTF4. Forms a heterodimeric receptor with SORCS2 that binds the precursor forms of NGF, BDNF and NTF3 with high affinity, and has much lower affinity for mature NGF and BDNF (PubMed:24908487). Plays an important role in differentiation and survival of specific neuronal populations during development (By similarity). Can mediate cell survival as well as cell death of neural cells. Plays a role in the inactivation of RHOA
   8764..8788    -  misc_feature   MCS (fragment): pBluescript multiple cloning site
   8791..9301    -  promoter       hPGK promoter: human phosphoglycerate kinase 1 promoter
   9304..9327    +  misc_feature   MCS (fragment): pBluescript multiple cloning site
   9329..9367    +  promoter       minimal CMV promoter: human cytomegalovirus (CMV) immediate early promoter
>Addgene plasmid #85850 | AB.pCCL.sin.cPPT.GFP.miR-301b.sensor.PGK.dNGFR.WPRE | addgene full sequence | sequence record 170012 | Addgene NGS Result
ATGGTGAGCAAGGGCGAGGAGCTGTTCACCGGGGTGGTGCCCATCCTGGTCGAGCTGGACGGCGACGTAA
ACGGCCACAAGTTCAGCGTGTCCGGCGAGGGCGAGGGCGATGCCACCTACGGCAAGCTGACCCTGAAGTT
CATCTGCACCACCGGCAAGCTGCCCGTGCCCTGGCCCACCCTCGTGACCACCCTGACCTACGGCGTGCAG
TGCTTCAGCCGCTACCCCGACCACATGAAGCAGCACGACTTCTTCAAGTCCGCCATGCCCGAAGGCTACG
TCCAGGAGCGCACCATCTTCTTCAAGGACGACGGCAACTACAAGACCCGCGCCGAGGTGAAGTTCGAGGG
CGACACCCTGGTGAACCGCATCGAGCTGAAGGGCATCGACTTCAAGGAGGACGGCAACATCCTGGGGCAC
AAGCTGGAGTACAACTACAACAGCCACAACGTCTATATCATGGCCGACAAGCAGAAGAACGGCATCAAGG
TGAACTTCAAGATCCGCCACAACATCGAGGACGGCAGCGTGCAGCTCGCCGACCACTACCAGCAGAACAC
CCCCATCGGCGACGGCCCCGTGCTGCTGCCCGACAACCACTACCTGAGCACCCAGTCCGCCCTGAGCAAA
GACCCCAACGAGAAGCGCGATCACATGGTCCTGCTGGAGTTCGTGACCGCCGCCGGGATCACTCTCGGCA
TGGACGAGCTGTACAAGTAAAGCGGCCGCGTCGAGAGATGGGGGAGGCTAACTGAGCTAGCCGACCTTAA
CTGGGGAGTACTGGTCGACGTAGCCTTTGACAATATCATTGCACTGCTTTGACAATATCATTGCACTGCT
TTGACAATATCATTGCACTGCTTTGACAATATCATTGCACTGCTTTGACAATATCATTGCACTGCTTTGA
CAATATCATTGCACTGACCGGTACTAGCTTAGTCATGCACCGGGCTGCAGGAATTCGATGACAGGCGCAG
CTTCCGAGGGATTTGAGATCCAGACATGATAAGATACATTGATGAGTTTGGACAAACCAAAACTAGAATG
CAGTGAAAAAAATGCCTTATTTGTGAAATTTGTGATGCTATTGCCTTATTTGTAACCATTATAAGCTGCA
ATAAACAAGTTAACAACAACAATTGCATTCATTTTATGTTTCAGGTTCAGGGGGAGGTGTGGGAGGTTTT
TTAAAGCAAGTAAAACCTCTACAAATGTGGTATGGCTGATTATGATCAGATCTCTCGAGGCTAGTCTCGT
GATCGATAAAATTTTGAATTTTTGTAATTTGTTTTTGTAATTCTTTAGTTTGTATGTCTGTTGCTATTAT
GTCTACTATTCTTTCCCCTGCACTGTACCCCCCAATCCCCCCTTTTCTTTTAAAAGTTAACCGATACCGT
CGAGATCCGTTCACTAATCGAATGGATCTGTCTCTGTCTCTCTCTCCACCTTCTTCTTCTATTCCTTCGG
GCCTGTCGGGTCCCCTCGGGGTTGGGAGGTGGGTCTGAAACGATAATGGTGAATATCCCTGCCTAACTCT
ATTCACTATAGAAAGTACAGCAAAAACTATTCTTAAACCTACCAAGCCTCCTACTATCATTATGAATAAT
TTTATATACCACAGCCAATTTGTTATGTTAAACCAATTCCACAAACTTGCCCATTTATCTAATTCCAATA
ATTCTTGTTCATTCTTTTCTTGCTGGTTTTGCGATTCTTCAATTAAGGAGTGTATTAAGCTTGTGTAATT
GTTAATTTCTCTGTCCCACTCCATCCAGGTCGTGTGATTCCAAATCTGTTCCAGAGATTTATTACTCCAA
CTAGCATTCCAAGGCACAGCAGTGGTGCAAATGAGTTTTCCAGAGCAACCCCAAATCCCCAGGAGCTGTT
GATCCTTTAGGTATCTTTCCACAGCCAGGATTCTTGCCTGGAGCTGCTTGATGCCCCAGACTGTGAGTTG
CAACAGATGCTGTTGCGCCTCAATAGCCCTCAGCAAATTGTTCTGCTGCTGCACTATACCAGACAATAAT
TGTCTGGCCTGTACCGTCAGCGTCATTGACGCTGCGCCCATAGTGCTTCCTGCTGCTCCCAAGAACCCAA
GGAACAAAGCTCCTATTCCCACTGCTCTTTTTTCTCTCTGCACCACTCTTCTCTTTGCCTTGGTGGGTGC
TACTCCTAATGGTTCAATTTTTACTACTTTATATTTATATAATTCACTTCTCCAATTGTCCCTCATATCT
CCTCCTCCAGGTCTGAAGATCAGCGGCCGCTTGCTGTGCGGTGGTCTTACTTTTGTTTTGCTCTTCCTCT
ATCTTGTCTAAAGCTTCCTTGGTGTCTTTTATCTCTATCCTTTGATGCACACAATAGAGGGTTGCTACTG
TATTATATAATGATCTAAGTTCTTCTGATCCTGTCTGAAGGGATGGTTGTAGCTGTCCCAGTATTTGTCT
ACAGCCTTCTGATGTTTCTAACAGGCCAGGATTAACTGCGAATCGTTCTAGCTCCCTGCTTGCCCATACT
ATATGTTTTAATTTATATTTTTTCTTTCCCCCTGGCCTTAACCGAATTTTTTCCCATCGCGATCTAATTC
TCCCCCGCTTAATACTGACGCTCTCGCACCCATCTCTCTCCTTCTAGCCTCCGCTAGTCAAAATTTTTGG
CGTACTCACCAGTCGCCGCCCCTCGCCTCTTGCCGTGCGCGCTTCAGCAAGCCGAGTCCTGCGTCGAGAG
AGCTCCTCTGGTTTCCCTTTCGCTTTCAAGTCCCTGTTCGGGCGCCACTGCTAGAGATTTTCCACACTGA
CTAAAAGGGTCTGAGGGATCTCTAGTTACCAGAGTCACACAACAGACGGGCACACACTACTTGAAGCACT
CAAGGCAAGCTTTATTGAGGCTTAAGCAGTGGGTTCCCTAGTTAGCCAGAGAGCTCCCAGGCTCAGATCT
GGTCTAACCAGAGAGACCCCGGTTCACTAAACGAGCTCTGCTTATATAGACCTCCCACCGTACACGCCTA
CCGCCCATTTGCGTCAATGGGGCGGAGTTGTTACGACATTTTGGAAAGTCCCGTTGATTTTGGTGCCAAA
ACAAACTCCCATTGACGTCAATGGGGTGGAGACTTGGAAATCCCCGTGAGTCAAACCGCTATCCACGCCC
ATTGATGTACTGCCAAAACCGCATCACCATGGTAATAGCGATGACTAATACGTAGATGTACTGCCAAGTA
GGAAAGTCCCATAAGGTCATGTACTGGGCATAATGCCAGGCGGGCCATTTACCGTCATTGACGTCAATAG
GGGGCGTACTTGGCATATGATACACTTGATGTACTGCCAAGTGGGCAGTTTACCGTAAATACTCCACCCA
TTGACGTCAATGGAAAGTCCCTATTGGCGTTACTATGGGAACATACGTCATTATTGACGTCAATGGGCGG
GGGTCGTTGGGCGGTCAGCCAGGCGGGCCATTTACCGTAAGTTATGTAACGCGGAACTCCATATATGGGC
TATGAACTAATGACCCCGTAATTGATTACTATTAATAACTAGTCAATAATCAATGTCAACATGGCGGTAA
TGTTGGACATGAGCCAATATAAATGTACATATTATGATATGGATACAACGTATGCAATGGCCAAGCTTGC
AGCTCCAGCTTTTGTTCCCTTTAGTGAGGGTTAATTGCGCGCTTGGCGTAATCATGGTCATAGCTGTTTC
CTGTGTGAAATTGTTATCCGCTCACAATTCCACACAACATACGAGCCGGAAGCATAAAGTGTAAAGCCTG
GGGTGCCTAATGAGTGAGCTAACTCACATTAATTGCGTTGCGCTCACTGCCCGCTTTCCAGTCGGGAAAC
CTGTCGTGCCAGCTGCATTAATGAATCGGCCAACGCGCGGGGAGAGGCGGTTTGCGTATTGGGCGCTCTT
CCGCTTCCTCGCTCACTGACTCGCTGCGCTCGGTCGTTCGGCTGCGGCGAGCGGTATCAGCTCACTCAAA
GGCGGTAATACGGTTATCCACAGAATCAGGGGATAACGCAGGAAAGAACATGTGAGCAAAAGGCCAGCAA
AAGGCCAGGAACCGTAAAAAGGCCGCGTTGCTGGCGTTTTTCCATAGGCTCCGCCCCCCTGACGAGCATC
ACAAAAATCGACGCTCAAGTCAGAGGTGGCGAAACCCGACAGGACTATAAAGATACCAGGCGTTTCCCCC
TGGAAGCTCCCTCGTGCGCTCTCCTGTTCCGACCCTGCCGCTTACCGGATACCTGTCCGCCTTTCTCCCT
TCGGGAAGCGTGGCGCTTTCTCATAGCTCACGCTGTAGGTATCTCAGTTCGGTGTAGGTCGTTCGCTCCA
AGCTGGGCTGTGTGCACGAACCCCCCGTTCAGCCCGACCGCTGCGCCTTATCCGGTAACTATCGTCTTGA
GTCCAACCCGGTAAGACACGACTTATCGCCACTGGCAGCAGCCACTGGTAACAGGATTAGCAGAGCGAGG
TATGTAGGCGGTGCTACAGAGTTCTTGAAGTGGTGGCCTAACTACGGCTACACTAGAAGAACAGTATTTG
GTATCTGCGCTCTGCTGAAGCCAGTTACCTTCGGAAAAAGAGTTGGTAGCTCTTGATCCGGCAAACAAAC
CACCGCTGGTAGCGGTGGTTTTTTTGTTTGCAAGCAGCAGATTACGCGCAGAAAAAAAGGATCTCAAGAA
GATCCTTTGATCTTTTCTACGGGGTCTGACGCTCAGTGGAACGAAAACTCACGTTAAGGGATTTTGGTCA
TGAGATTATCAAAAAGGATCTTCACCTAGATCCTTTTAAATTAAAAATGAAGTTTTAAATCAATCTAAAG
TATATATGAGTAAACTTGGTCTGACAGTTACCAATGCTTAATCAGTGAGGCACCTATCTCAGCGATCTGT
CTATTTCGTTCATCCATAGTTGCCTGACTCCCCGTCGTGTAGATAACTACGATACGGGAGGGCTTACCAT
CTGGCCCCAGTGCTGCAATGATACCGCGAGACCCACGCTCACCGGCTCCAGATTTATCAGCAATAAACCA
GCCAGCCGGAAGGGCCGAGCGCAGAAGTGGTCCTGCAACTTTATCCGCCTCCATCCAGTCTATTAATTGT
TGCCGGGAAGCTAGAGTAAGTAGTTCGCCAGTTAATAGTTTGCGCAACGTTGTTGCCATTGCTACAGGCA
TCGTGGTGTCACGCTCGTCGTTTGGTATGGCTTCATTCAGCTCCGGTTCCCAACGATCAAGGCGAGTTAC
ATGATCCCCCATGTTGTGCAAAAAAGCGGTTAGCTCCTTCGGTCCTCCGATCGTTGTCAGAAGTAAGTTG
GCCGCAGTGTTATCACTCATGGTTATGGCAGCACTGCATAATTCTCTTACTGTCATGCCATCCGTAAGAT
GCTTTTCTGTGACTGGTGAGTACTCAACCAAGTCATTCTGAGAATAGTGTATGCGGCGACCGAGTTGCTC
TTGCCCGGCGTCAATACGGGATAATACCGCGCCACATAGCAGAACTTTAAAAGTGCTCATCATTGGAAAA
CGTTCTTCGGGGCGAAAACTCTCAAGGATCTTACCGCTGTTGAGATCCAGTTCGATGTAACCCACTCGTG
CACCCAACTGATCTTCAGCATCTTTTACTTTCACCAGCGTTTCTGGGTGAGCAAAAACAGGAAGGCAAAA
TGCCGCAAAAAAGGGAATAAGGGCGACACGGAAATGTTGAATACTCATACTCTTCCTTTTTCAATATTAT
TGAAGCATTTATCAGGGTTATTGTCTCATGAGCGGATACATATTTGAATGTATTTAGAAAAATAAACAAA
TAGGGGTTCCGCGCACATTTCCCCGAAAAGTGCCACCTAAATTGTAAGCGTTAATATTTTGTTAAAATTC
GCGTTAAATTTTTGTTAAATCAGCTCATTTTTTAACCAATAGGCCGAAATCGGCAAAATCCCTTATAAAT
CAAAAGAATAGACCGAGATAGGGT
[37 nt withheld, positions 5975-6011]
AAAGAACGTGGACTCCAACGTCAAAGG
[49 nt withheld, positions 6039-6087]
T
[91 nt withheld, positions 6089-6179]
G
[124 nt withheld, positions 6181-6304]
CCCATTCGCCATTCAGGCTGCGCAACTGTTGGGAAGGGCGATCGGTGCGGGCCTCTTCGCTATTACGCCA
GCTGGCGAAAGGGGGATGTGCTGCAAGGCGATTAAGTTGGGTAACGCCAGGGTTTTCCCAGTCACGACGT
TGTAAAACGACGGCCAGTGAGCGCGCGTAATACGACTCACTATAGGGCGAATTGGGTACGTCCCTAGGCC
TCCAAAAAAGCCTCCTCACTACTTCTGGAATAGCTCAGAGGCCGAGGCGGCCTCGGCCTCTGCATAAATA
AAAAAAATTAGTCAGCCATGGGGCGGAGAATGGGCGGAACTGGGCGGAGTTAGGGGCGGGATGGGCGGAG
TTAGGGGCGGGATAGCTAGAGCCAGACATGATAAGATACATTGATGAGTTTGGACAAACCACAACTAGAA
TGCAGTGAAAAAAATGCTTTATTTGTGAAATTTGTGATGCTATTGCTTTATTTGTAACCATTATAAGCTG
CAATAAACAAGTTCCTCTCACTCTCTGATATTCATTTCTTTGCAAGTTATAAATACTGAATAATAAGATG
ACATGAACTACTACTGCTAGAGATTTTCCACACTGACTAAAAGGGTCTGAGGGATCTCTAGTTACCAGAG
TCACACAACAGACGGGCACACACTACTTGAAGCACTCAAGGCAAGCTTTATTGAGGCTTAAGCAGTGGGT
TCCCTAGTTAGCCAGAGAGCTCCCAGGCTCAGATCTGGTCTAACCAGAGAGACCCAGTACAAGCAAAAAG
CAGATCTTGTCTTCGTTGGGAGTGAATTAGCCCTTCCAGTCCCCCCTTTTCTTTTAAAAAGTGGCTAAGA
TCTACAGCTGCCTTGTAAGTCATTGGTCTTAAAGGTACCGAGCTCGAATTCCAGGCGGGGAGGCGGCCCA
AAGGGAGATCCGACTCGTCTGAGGGCGAAGGCGAAGACGCGGAAGAGGCCGCAGAGCCGGCAGCAGGCCG
CGGGAAGGAAGGTCCGCTGGATTGAGGGCCGAAGGGACGTAGCAGAAGGACGTCCCGCGCAGAATCCAGG
TGGCAACACAGGCGAGCAGCCATGGAAAGGACGTCAGCTTCCCCGACAACACCACGGAATTGTCAGTGCC
CAACAGCCGAGCCCCTGTCCAGCAGCGGGCAAGGCAGGCGGCGATGAGTTCCGCCGTGGCAATAGGGAGG
GGGAAAGCGAAAGTCCCGGAAAGGAGCTGACAGGTGGTGGCAATGCCCCAACCAGTGGGGGTTGCGTCAG
CAAACACAGTGCACACCACGCCACGTTGCCTGACAACGGGCCACAACTCCTCATAAAGAGACAGCAACCA
GGATTTATACAAGGAGGAGAAAATGAAAGCCATACGGGAAGCAATAGCATGATACAAAGGCATTAAAGCA
GCGTATCCACATAGCGTAAAAGGAGCAACATAGTTAAGAATACCAGTCAATCTTTCACAAATTTTGTAAT
CCAGAGGTTGATTGTCGACTCTAGACTCGACTCTAGAGGATCCCCCTGTTCCACCTCTTGAAGGCTATGT
AGGCCACAAGGCCCACAACCACAGCAGCCAGGATGGAGCAATAGACAGGGATGAGGTTGTCGGTGGTGCC
TCGGGTCACCACGGGCTGGGAGCTGCCCATCACTGTGGTCACCACACCTGCCACCGTGCTGGCTATGAGG
TCTTGTTCTGGAGGTGCCTCAGGCTCCTGGGTGCTGGGGGCTGTGCTGTCCGAGCCCTCTGGGGGTGTGG
ACCGTGTAATCCAACGGCCAGGGATCTCCTCGCACTCGGCGTCGGCCCAGCGTGTGCACTCGCGGAGCTG
GCGCTCGGTGTCCTCGCACACGGTGCAGGGCAGGCACGGGTCCACGTGGTTGGCCTCGTCGGAATACGTG
CCGTCGGGGCACTCCTCGCACACGGTGTTCTGCTTGTCCTGGCAGGAGAACACGAGGCCCGAGCCCGCCT
CGCACACGCGGCACGCCTCGCAGCGCCCAGTCGTCTCATCCTGGTAGTAGCCGTAGGCGCAGCGGCACAC
GGCGTCGTCGGCCTCCACGCACGGCGCCGACATGCTCTGGAGCCCCACGCACTCGGTGCACGGCTTGCAC
GGCTCGGTCGCGCTCACCACGTCGGAGAACGTCACGCTGTCCAGGCAGGGCTCACACACGGTCTGGTTGG
CTCCACAAGGCTGGGCCACACCCTCGCCCAGGTTGCAGGCTTTGCAGCACTCACCGCTGTGTGTGTACAG
GCCTGTGGGGCATGCCTCCTTGGCACCTCCAAGGGACACCCCCAGAAGCAGCAACAGCAGCAGGCGCGGC
CCGTCCATGGCGCGGCCGGTGGCACCTGCCCCCATCGCCCGCCTCCCGCGGCAGCGCTCGACTTCCAGCT
CGGTCCGCTTTGCGGACTGATGGGGCTGCGCTGCGCTGCGCTCCAGCGCCCCCCCTGCCCGCCGGAGCTG
GCCGCGGCCCGAATTCCTGCAGCCCGGGGGATCCCCCTGGGGAGAGAGGTCGGTGATTCGGTCAACGAGG
GAGCCGACTGCCGACGTGCGCTCCGGAGGCTTGCAGAATGCGGAACACCGCGCGGGCAGGAACAGGGCCC
ACACTACCGCCCCACACCCCGCCTCCCGCACCGCCCCTTCCCGGCCGCTGCTCTCGGCGCGCCCTGCTGA
GCAGCCGCTATTGGCCACAGCCCATCGCGGTCGGCGCGCTGCCATTGCTCCCTGGCGCTGTCCGTCTGCG
AGGGTACTAGTGAGACGTGCGGCTTCCGTTTGTCACGTCCGGCACGCCGCGAACCGCAAGGAACCTTCCC
GACTTAGGGGCGGAGCAGGAAGCGTCGCCGGGGGGCCCACAAGGGTAGCGGCGAAGATCCGGGTGACGCT
GCGAACGGACGTGAAGAATGTGCGAGACCCAGGGTCGGCGCCGCTGCGTTTCCCGGAACCACGCCCAGAG
CAGCCGCGTCCCTGCGCAAACCCAGGGCTGCCTTGGAAAAGGCGCAACCCCAACCCCGTGGAATTCGATA
TCAAGCTTCTCGAGGGTAGGCGTGTACGGTGGGAGGCCTATATAAGCAGAGCTCGTTTAGTGAACCGTCA
GATCGCCTGGAGACGCCATCCACGCTGTTTTGACCTCCATAGAAGACACCGGGACCGATCCAGCCTCCGC
GGAATTCACC
