>Addgene plasmid #85850 | AB.pCCL.sin.cPPT.GFP.miR-301b.sensor.PGK.dNGFR.WPRE | depositor partial sequence | sequence record 167146 | AB.pCCL.sin.cPPT.GFP.miR-301b.sensor.PGK.dNGFR.WPRE sequence 925 bps
AAATTACAAAAATTCAAAATTTTATCGATCACGAGACTAGCCTCGAGAGATCTGATCATAATCAGCCATA
CCACATTTGTAGAGGTTTTACTTGCTTTAAAAAACCTCCCACACCTCCCCCTGAACCTGAAACATAAAAT
GAATGCAATTGTTGTTGTTAACTTGTTTATTGCAGCTTATAATGGTTACAAATAAGGCAATAGCATCACA
AATTTCACAAATAAGGCATTTTTTTCACTGCATTCTAGTTTTGGTTTGTCCAAACTCATCAATGTATCTT
ATCATGTCTGGATCTCAAATCCCTCGGAAGCTGCGCCTGTCATCGAATTCCTGCAGCCCGGTGCATGACT
AAGCTAGTACCGGTCAGTGCAATGATATTGTCAAAGCAGTGCAATGATATTGTCAAAGCAGTGCAATGAT
ATTGTCAAAGCAGTGCAATGATATTGTCAAAGCAGTGCAATGATATTGTCAAAGCAGTGCAATGATATTG
TCAAAGGCTACGTCGACCAGTACTCCCCAGTTAAGGTCGGCTAGCTCAGTTAGCCTCCCCCATCTCTCGA
CGCGGCCGCTTTACTTGTACAGCTCGTCCATGCCGAGAGTGATCCCGGCGGCGGTCACGAACTCCAGCAG
GACCATGTGATCGCGCTTCTCGTTGGGGTCTTTGCTCAGGGCGGACTGGGTGCTCAGGTAGTGGTTGTCG
GGCAGCAGCACGGGGCCGTCGCCGATGGGGGTGTTCTGCTGGTAGTGGTCGGCGAGCTGCACGCTGCCGT
CCTCGATGTTGTGGCGGATCTTGAAGTTCACCTTGATGCCGTTCTTCTGCTTGTCGGCCATGATATAGAC
GTTGTGGCTGTTGTAGTTGTACTCCAGCTTGTGCCCCAGGATGTTGCCGTCCTCCTTGAAGTCGATGCCC
TTCAGCTCGATGCGG
